Addgene plasmid #218208: Zed_vector_tol2_-2.1prox1a_2:EGFP_XCA:DsRed2
Purpose: Zebrafish -2.1prox1a_2 (not mouse conserved) enhancer reporter in the facial lymphatics at 5 dpf. XCA:DsRed2 as a control in the skeletal and cardiac muscle. Shows the high background typical of the ZED vector
Depositing lab: Katarzyna Koltowska. Depositing organization: Uppsala University. Publication: Multiple cis-regulatory elements control prox1a expression in distinct lymphatic vascular beds. Panara V, Yu H, Peng D, Staxang K, Hodik M, Filipek-Gorniok B, Kazenwadel J, Skoczylas R, Mason E, Allalou A, Harvey NL, Haitina T, Hogan BM, Koltowska K. Development. 2024 May 1;151(9):dev202525. doi: 10.1242/dev.202525. Epub 2024 May 9. PubMed 38722096.
Backbone
  Vector backbone: ZED_vector
  Backbone manufacturer: Bessa et al, 2009 (PMID 19653328)
  Vector type: Zebrafish expression
Growth in bacteria
  Bacterial resistance: Ampicillin, 100 μg/mL
  Growth temperature: 37°C
  Growth strain: ccdB Survival
  Copy number: Unknown
Gene/Insert
  Gene/Insert name: -2.1prox1a_2
  Species: D. rerio (zebrafish)
  Cloning method: Gateway Cloning
Terms and licenses: Academic/Nonprofit Terms; Industry Terms: Not Available to Industry
Depositor comments: Please visit https://doi.org/10.1101/2023.08.21.550483 for bioRxiv preprint.
How to cite: Zed_vector_tol2_-2.1prox1a_2:EGFP_XCA:DsRed2 was a gift from Katarzyna Koltowska (Addgene plasmid # 218208 ; http://n2t.net/addgene:218208 ; RRID:Addgene_218208)
