[The description below was written by a language model from this plasmid's Addgene catalogue record and pLannotate feature annotations shown in this document.]
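Description:
Zed_vector_tol2_-2.1prox1a_2:EGFP_XCA:DsRed2 is a zebrafish enhancer-reporter plasmid built on the ZED (zebrafish enhancer detection) vector, a Tol2 transposon-based backbone for transgenesis. It is maintained in E. coli through a high-copy ColE1/pUC-type origin and an ampicillin resistance gene (AmpR with its own promoter). An f1 origin, lac regulatory fragments and T7, T3 and SP6 phage promoters remain from the parental cloning vector. The Tol2 arms implied by the name are not among the annotated features of the 9,084-nt sequence.

The insert is -2.1prox1a_2, a zebrafish prox1a cis-regulatory element described as not conserved in mouse, introduced by Gateway cloning. The feature table places attB1 and attB2 sites only about 100 nt apart, inside a pair of loxP sites that would permit Cre-mediated removal of the region. How the enhancer maps onto this interval cannot be resolved from the annotation. Nearby, an EGFP coding sequence with an SV40 polyadenylation signal serves as the enhancer readout. The minimal promoter driving it is not annotated or stated in the record.

A second, separate cassette encodes DsRed2 with an SV40 poly(A) signal. According to the name and purpose field it is driven by XCA, which gives skeletal and cardiac muscle expression as an internal control for transgenesis. This promoter is also not annotated. Two minimal FRT sites flank the DsRed2 cassette, so FLP could in principle excise it.

The construct reports enhancer activity in the facial lymphatics at 5 days post fertilisation. The depositor notes that it shows the high background typical of the ZED vector.
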