Features (pLannotate 1.2.2; 30 found; start..end, strand, type, name):
    301..334     -  protein_bind   FRT (minimal): supports FLP-mediated excision but not integration (Turan and Bode, 2011) FLP recombinase from the Saccharomyces cerevisiae 2μ plasmid
    354..384     +  misc_feature   MCS (fragment): pBluescript multiple cloning site
   1018..1692    +  CDS            DsRed2: DsRed2 is a basic (constitutively fluorescent) red fluorescent protein published in 2006, derived from Discosoma sp..
   1711..1794    +  CDS            large T antigen (fragment): large T antigen from SV40 (simian virus 40)
   1817..1938    +  polyA_signal   SV40 poly(A) signal: SV40 polyadenylation signal
   1950..2017    +  misc_feature   MCS (fragment): pBluescript multiple cloning site
   2338..2370    +  misc_feature   MCS (fragment): pBluescript multiple cloning site
   2563..2586    -  misc_feature   MCS (fragment): pBluescript multiple cloning site
   2610..2628    -  promoter       T3 promoter: promoter for bacteriophage T3 RNA polymerase
   2633..2666    -  protein_bind   FRT (minimal): supports FLP-mediated excision but not integration (Turan and Bode, 2011) FLP recombinase from the Saccharomyces cerevisiae 2μ plasmid
   2687..2808    -  polyA_signal   SV40 poly(A) signal: SV40 polyadenylation signal
   2831..2915    -  CDS            large T antigen (fragment): large T antigen from SV40 (simian virus 40)
   3018..3737    -  CDS            EGFP: the original enhanced GFP (Yang et al., 1996) mammalian codon-optimized
   4792..4819    +  misc_feature   MCS (fragment): pBluescript multiple cloning site
   4820..4853    +  protein_bind   loxP: Cre-mediated recombination occurs in the 8-bp core sequence (GCATACAT). Cre recombinase
   4862..4886    +  protein_bind   attB1: mutant version of attB; recombination site for the Gateway® BP reaction BP Clonase™
   4968..4992    -  protein_bind   attB2: mutant version of attB; recombination site for the Gateway® BP reaction BP Clonase™
   5584..5617    +  protein_bind   loxP: Cre-mediated recombination occurs in the 8-bp core sequence (GCATACAT). Cre recombinase
   6209..6227    -  promoter       SP6 promoter: promoter for bacteriophage SP6 RNA polymerase
   6269..6285    -  protein_bind   lac operator: The lac repressor binds to the lac operator to inhibit transcription in E. coli. This inhibition can be relieved by adding lactose or isopropyl-β-D-thiogalactopyranoside (IPTG). lac repressor encoded by lacI
   6293..6323    -  promoter       lac promoter: promoter for the E. coli lac operon
   6338..6359    -  protein_bind   CAP binding site: CAP binding activates transcription in the presence of cAMP. E. coli catabolite activator protein
   6372..6464    -  CDS            lacI (fragment): lac repressor; lacI; The lac repressor binds to the lac operator to inhibit transcription in E. coli. This inhibition can be relieved by adding lactose or isopropyl-β-D-thiogalactopyranoside (IPTG).
   6647..7235    -  rep_origin     ori: high-copy-number ColE1/pMB1/pBR322/pUC origin of replication
   7406..8266    -  CDS            AmpR: β-lactamase; bla; confers resistance to ampicillin, carbenicillin, and related antibiotics
   8267..8371    -  promoter       AmpR promoter: bla
   8398..8448    +  misc_feature   bom (fragment): basis of mobility region from pBR322
   8476..8904    -  rep_origin     f1 ori (sequence partly withheld): f1 bacteriophage origin of replication; arrow indicates direction of (+) strand synthesis
   8908..9065    -  CDS            lacZα (fragment): LacZα fragment of β-galactosidase; lacZ fragment
   9068..2       +  promoter       T7 promoter (across the origin): promoter for bacteriophage T7 RNA polymerase
>Addgene plasmid #218208 | Zed_vector_tol2_-2.1prox1a_2:EGFP_XCA:DsRed2 | addgene full sequence | sequence record 442468 | Addgene NGS Result
GGGCGAATTGGGCCCAGAGGTGTAAAGTACTTGAGTAATTTTACTTGATTACTGTACTTAAGTATTATTT
TTGGGGATTTTTACTTTACTTGAGTACAATTAAAAATCAATACTTTTACTTTTACTTAATTACATTTTTT
TAGAAAAAAAAGTACTTTTTACTCCTTACAATTTTATTTACAGTCAAAAAGTACTTATTTTTTGGAGATC
ACTTCATTCTATTTTCCCTTGCTATTACCAAACCAATTGAATTGCGCTGATGCCCAGTTTAATTTAAATA
GATCTGTCGACTTAATTAATGAAGTTCCTATACTTTCTAGAGAATAGGAACTTCCTCACTATAGGGCGAA
TTGGAGCTCCACCGCGGTGGCGGCCGCTCTAGAATTCTGCACATTGGCTGTTTCCCAACAGAGTGCAAGC
TCTGAGAGCAAATCTTGCCCGTCATTACTGTTTGATATAAGGTATTCCCATGCCTGACGCACATAATATT
TTTGTTACATTCGTGTTTACAGCACTGAAGGCAGGCAGCTATTTGTGCAGTCAGTACTTTATGTATTTCT
AAACCCAGTGCTGGAGAGGCCAATAGGCAGGATGCCCCCCCCGCGTTAGTCCCCCTGCACAATTGTGCTG
CACCTGTCTACTCCATTTGCAGACCCCTGTGTCTGTGCAAACTATTTCTTTCATTGTGCTGTTTTTTTTG
TCACCCAGCATTACAGACATGCTTTTTTGGGAATCCCTATTTGGCCATCCCTAGTAGTGCTCCCCCCACC
TCCATACTTTCCATACATGGGCTAAGGGGTCCAAAGACCCTGCCCTCCCCCCTCACCTACTCCATTAATG
GCTTCTTTGCTTTTCAATGGCCCAGAAGCTACCAAATAAGGGCAGGCTGCCTGCCTTTCCCTGCGGAGCT
CCCACTGACTCCTCAACTCCAGGCAGCGTATAAATTGACAGCTCAGTCCCCAGGCAGCACCCAGCCAATT
CAATCACAGCACGGGGATCGATCCACCGGTCGCCACCATGGCCTCCTCCGAGAACGTCATCACCGAGTTC
ATGCGCTTCAAGGTGCGCATGGAGGGCACCGTGAACGGCCACGAGTTCGAGATCGAGGGCGAGGGCGAGG
GCCGCCCCTACGAGGGCCACAACACCGTGAAGCTGAAGGTGACCAAGGGCGGCCCCCTGCCCTTCGCCTG
GGACATCCTGTCCCCCCAGTTCCAGTACGGCTCCAAGGTGTACGTGAAGCACCCCGCCGACATCCCCGAC
TACAAGAAGCTGTCCTTCCCCGAGGGCTTCAAGTGGGAGCGCGTGATGAACTTCGAGGACGGCGGCGTGG
CGACCGTGACCCAGGACTCCTCCCTGCAGGACGGCTGCTTCATCTACAAGGTGAAGTTCATCGGCGTGAA
CTTCCCCTCCGACGGCCCCGTGATGCAGAAGAAGACCATGGGCTGGGAGGCCTCCACCGAGCGCCTGTAC
CCCCGCGACGGCGTGCTGAAGGGCGAGACCCACAAGGCCCTGAAGCTGAAGGACGGCGGCCACTACCTGG
TGGAGTTCAAGTCCATCTACATGGCCAAGAAGCCCGTGCAGCTGCCCGGCTACTACTACGTGGACGCCAA
GCTGGACATCACCTCCCACAACGAGGACTACACCATCGTGGAGCAGTACGAGCGCACCGAGGGCCGCCAC
CACCTGTTCCTGAGATCGGCCGCGACTCTAGATCATAATCAGCCATACCACATTTGTAGAGGTTTTACTT
GCTTTAAAAAACCTCCCACACCTCCCCCTGAACCTGAAACATAAAATGAATGCAATTGTTGTTGTTAACT
TGTTTATTGCAGCTTATAATGGTTACAAATAAAGCAATAGCATCACAAATTTCACAAATAAAGCATTTTT
TTCACTGCATTCTAGTTGTGGTTTGTCCAAACTCATCAATGTATCTTAAGATCCTAGAACTAGAACTAGT
GGATCCCCCGGGCTGCAGGAATTCGATATCAAGCTTATCGATACCGTCGACCTCGAGCGGCCGCCAGTGT
GATGGATATCTGCAGAATTCGGCTTACACACTCAAGCTGGTTCTTTGAACAGAGTTTAAGAAAGAAGCTA
TTTACAATGTTGGGGGTGGAATTTAAGAAGAAAGGACAGTGGATAATGAAAAGGATACTCAGAACAACTG
CTGGAACACAGACATCACTGTCTTGACAAAGTCAGCTGGCAGGAACTATGACCTTGGAGAAGGATATAAG
CAACTTTCTTGTTATGTGGCAAAGAGGAAGTTGCAGACCTTTGACTTCACTCTCCTTCTGCCTCTAAAAG
CCGAATTCCAGCACACTGGCGGCCGTTACTAGTGGATCCCCCGGGCTGCAGGAATTCGATTATGTCAAAA
ACCTGTACTTCATAAAATTGGAAATGACAATTTTCTTGATAGGTATCACTTACCAAAGTTAAATGAAAAT
CATATTAACAATTTAAATAGACCTGTAATATATAAGAAAATAAAAGCAATCATTAAAAGACTCCAAATCC
CCCCCGGCCCCCCAAAGAAAGCCCAAAGACTGTTTTAGGACAGAATTCCTGCAGCCCGGGGGATCCGAGC
TCGGTACCAGCTTTTGTTCCCTTTAGTGAGGGTTAATTGCGTGAAGTTCCTATACTTTCTAGAGAATAGG
AACTTCTTAATTAACCATGGCGTACGTAAGATACATTGATGAGTTTGGACAAACCACAACTAGAATGCAG
TGAAAAAAATGCTTTATTTGTGAAATTTGTGATGCTATTGCTTTATTTGTAACCATTATAAGCTGCAATA
AACAAGTTAACAACAACAATTGCATTCATTTTATGTTTCAGGTTCAGGGGGAGGTGTGGGAGGTTTTTTA
AAGCAAGTAAAACCTCTACAAATGTGGTATGGCTGATTATGATCAGTTATCTAGATCCGGTACTAGTAGG
CCTATTATTTTTGACACCAGACAAGTTGGTAATGGTAGCGACCGGCGCTCAGTTGGAATTCTAGAGTCGC
GGCCGCTTTACTTGTACAGCTCGTCCATGCCGAGAGTGATCCCGGCGGCGGTCACGAACTCCAGCAGGAC
CATGTGATCGCGCTTCTCGTTGGGGTCTTTGCTCAGGGCGGACTGGGTGCTCAGGTAGTGGTTGTCGGGC
AGCAGCACGGGGCCGTCGCCGATGGGGGTGTTCTGCTGGTAGTGGTCGGCGAGCTGCACGCTGCCGTCCT
CGATGTTGTGGCGGATCTTGAAGTTCACCTTGATGCCGTTCTTCTGCTTGTCGGCCATGATATAGACGTT
GTGGCTGTTGTAGTTGTACTCCAGCTTGTGCCCCAGGATGTTGCCGTCCTCCTTGAAGTCGATGCCCTTC
AGCTCGATGCGGTTCACCAGGGTGTCGCCCTCGAACTTCACCTCGGCGCGGGTCTTGTAGTTGCCGTCGT
CCTTGAAGAAGATGGTGCGCTCCTGGACGTAGCCTTCGGGCATGGCGGACTTGAAGAAGTCGTGCTGCTT
CATGTGGTCGGGGTAGCGGCTGAAGCACTGCACGCCGTAGGTCAGGGTGGTCACGAGGGTGGGCCAGGGC
ACGGGCAGCTTGCCGGTGGTGCAGATGAACTTCAGGGTCAGCTTGCCGTAGGTGGCATCGCCCTCGCCCT
CGCCGGACACGCTGAACTTGTGGCCGTTTACGTCGCCGTCCAGCTCGACCAGGATGGGCACCACCCCGGT
GAACAGCTCCTCGCCCTTGCTCACCATGGTGGCGACCGGTGGATCCTCAAGTGTCCGCGCTTAGAAAATG
CTTGGAAAAGTTTACTTGACACTACAGACCCGAAAGCACCACTATAGTCCGTTAGATTATTAAAATATCT
GTCGTTAGCTTAATGCTTCAGGTGGCGATGCTCTGTTTACTTTCTGAGCATGCTTTTATTTTTGAAGGAG
TGTAGAGGTCCTGCTTCTTTGCATTCAAGGGTGGCCAGGGACACCTGTAAGAGAATAACAGATAGAAGCA
TCTCAGTGTTGACGTTAAACACAGTGCAAGACAGATCTTAATTCACACGACGACGCCTCAGTTAATATAA
GTAGGCTAACTTTTGTAGTCAATCAATTAAATCGCTCAATTAAATGCTCGCAATTTCAAATAACTATCGG
GAAGTACTCACGGCGCAAAGTTGCATTTCAGCACTCCAATCCTGCGTTTATTTTTCCCGTGTTAGTCCTG
CGCAAAGAATGTTAATCCTCAAGATGCCTGTTGACGTTCGTAATTCGCCACTGGTTTAAATTGTCCACAG
CCCGATTGTTAAAGTCTCCCTAAAACTCTGCGTCTGTCTAAAGCGGAGAGAAGTCTCATTAATGAATTGT
GCCTGTGTACTGTCGGAACTGGCGCCAGTAGATTCCATATCTTACGAACATGGGCGGGGACACGAGCTGG
CAGTGAGCGCCCTGGGAACCAATAGCAGAGCGCGCTGACTGCCATTGGCTCGGACAGCATGCTTTCCGAA
ATGCCACGGCGACTGTCGGCCTACTGCTCCACATCCAGAGAGCTGAGAGACTCATCATTCAGCGCAGCAA
TTTATTGAGATCTTTTTACCCTTTTTAGAGCTTCACGTTGATGGTGTGTAATGATGTCTTTTTACTCAAG
TGCTAACAGAAAAGCCTAAAATCTAAGTTGCAGCCTAATGCTATTTTTTAAATTTATTTTTAGGACATTA
AATGATGTGAATAATATAATTATAGACTTGCAGGATTATATTTAATTTTTAATTGTGCAGAAATGTATTA
AAATGCCTCTATTCTATTAATGAATATCGCGCAAGCTTATCGATACCGTCGACCTCGAGATAACTTCGTA
TAGCATACATTATACGAAGTTATCATAATCAACAAGTTTGTACAAAAAAGCAGGCTGACAAAAGGAAAGG
CGTGTTGTTCAGTCAGTTTCCATGTCGCAAGCAAATGTTATTGTGAGTGAATAAACTGGGAAGGCAGACC
CAGCTTTCTTGTACAAAGTGGTTGATTATGGAGTTGGCGCGCCTGTCATTCTAAATCTCTCTTTCAGCCT
AAAGCTTTTTCCCCGTATCCCCCCAGGTGTCTGCAGGCTCAAAGAGCAGCGAGAAGCGTTCAGAGGAAAG
CGATCCCGTGCCACCTTCCCCGTGCCCGGGCTGTCCCCGCACGCTGCCGGCTCGGGGATGCGGGGGGAGC
GCCGGACCGGAGCGGAGCCCCGGGCGGCTCGCTGCTGCCCCCTAGCGGGGGAGGGACGTAATTACATCCC
TGGGGGCTTTGGGAGGGGGCTGTCCCCGTGAGCTCCCAGGCGCGCCTGTCATTCTAAATCTCTCTTTCAG
CCTAAAGCTTTTTCCCCGTATCCCCCCAGGTGTCTGCAGGCTCAAAGAGCAGCGAGAAGCGTTCAGAGGA
AAGCGATCCCGTGCCACCTTCCCCGTGCCCGGGCTGTCCCCGCACGCTGCCGGCTCGGGGATGCGGGGGG
AGCGCCGGACCGGAGCGGAGCCCCGGGCGGCTCGCTGCTGCCCCCTAGCGGGGGAGGGACGTAATTACAT
CCCTGGGGGCTTTGGGGGGGGGCTGTCCCCGTGAGCTCCCAGGCGCGCAACTCATAACTTCGTATAGCAT
ACATTATACGAAGTTATGGCCCATCTGGCCTGTGTTTCAGACACCAGGGAGTCTCTGCTCACGTTTCCTG
CTATTTGCAGCCTCTCTATCAAGACTAATACACCTCTTCCCGCATCGGCTGCCTGTGAGAGGCTTTTCAG
CACTGCAGGATTGCTTTTCAGCCCCAAAAGAGCTAGGCTTGACACTAACAATTTTGAGAATCAGCTTCTA
CTGAAGTTAAATCTGAGGTTTTACAACTTTGAGTAGCGTGTACTGGCATTAGATTGTCTGTCTTATAGTT
TGATAATTAAATACAAACAGTTCTAAAGCAGGATAAAACCTTGTATGCATTTCATTTAATGTTTTTTGAG
ATTAAAAGCTTAAACAAGAATCTCTAGTTTTCTTTCTTGCTTTTACTTTTACTTCCTTAATACTCAAGTA
CAATTTTAATGGAGTACTTTTTTACTTTTACTCAAGTAAGATTCTAGCCAGATACTTTTACTTTTAATTG
AGTAAAATTTTCCCTAAGTACTTGTACTTTCACTTGAGTAAAATTTTTGAGTACTTTTTACACCTCTGCT
CGACCATATGGGAGAGCTCCCAACGCGTTGGATGCATAGCTTGAGTATTCTATAGTGTCACCTAAATAGC
TTGGCGTAATCATGGTCATAGCTGTTTCCTGTGTGAAATTGTTATCCGCTCACAATTCCACACAACATAC
GAGCCGGAAGCATAAAGTGTAAAGCCTGGGGTGCCTAATGAGTGAGCTAACTCACATTAATTGCGTTGCG
CTCACTGCCCGCTTTCCAGTCGGGAAACCTGTCGTGCCAGCTGCATTAATGAATCGGCCAACGCGCGGGG
AGAGGCGGTTTGCGTATTGGGCGCTCTTCCGCTTCCTCGCTCACTGACTCGCTGCGCTCGGTCGTTCGGC
TGCGGCGAGCGGTATCAGCTCACTCAAAGGCGGTAATACGGTTATCCACAGAATCAGGGGATAACGCAGG
AAAGAACATGTGAGCAAAAGGCCAGCAAAAGGCCAGGAACCGTAAAAAGGCCGCGTTGCTGGCGTTTTTC
CATAGGCTCCGCCCCCCTGACGAGCATCACAAAAATCGACGCTCAAGTCAGAGGTGGCGAAACCCGACAG
GACTATAAAGATACCAGGCGTTTCCCCCTGGAAGCTCCCTCGTGCGCTCTCCTGTTCCGACCCTGCCGCT
TACCGGATACCTGTCCGCCTTTCTCCCTTCGGGAAGCGTGGCGCTTTCTCATAGCTCACGCTGTAGGTAT
CTCAGTTCGGTGTAGGTCGTTCGCTCCAAGCTGGGCTGTGTGCACGAACCCCCCGTTCAGCCCGACCGCT
GCGCCTTATCCGGTAACTATCGTCTTGAGTCCAACCCGGTAAGACACGACTTATCGCCACTGGCAGCAGC
CACTGGTAACAGGATTAGCAGAGCGAGGTATGTAGGCGGTGCTACAGAGTTCTTGAAGTGGTGGCCTAAC
TACGGCTACACTAGAAGAACAGTATTTGGTATCTGCGCTCTGCTGAAGCCAGTTACCTTCGGAAAAAGAG
TTGGTAGCTCTTGATCCGGCAAACAAACCACCGCTGGTAGCGGTGGTTTTTTTGTTTGCAAGCAGCAGAT
TACGCGCAGAAAAAAAGGATCTCAAGAAGATCCTTTGATCTTTTCTACGGGGTCTGACGCTCAGTGGAAC
GAAAACTCACGTTAAGGGATTTTGGTCATGAGATTATCAAAAAGGATCTTCACCTAGATCCTTTTAAATT
AAAAATGAAGTTTTAAATCAATCTAAAGTATATATGAGTAAACTTGGTCTGACAGTTACCAATGCTTAAT
CAGTGAGGCACCTATCTCAGCGATCTGTCTATTTCGTTCATCCATAGTTGCCTGACTCCCCGTCGTGTAG
ATAACTACGATACGGGAGGGCTTACCATCTGGCCCCAGTGCTGCAATGATACCGCGAGACCCACGCTCAC
CGGCTCCAGATTTATCAGCAATAAACCAGCCAGCCGGAAGGGCCGAGCGCAGAAGTGGTCCTGCAACTTT
ATCCGCCTCCATCCAGTCTATTAATTGTTGCCGGGAAGCTAGAGTAAGTAGTTCGCCAGTTAATAGTTTG
CGCAACGTTGTTGCCATTGCTACAGGCATCGTGGTGTCACGCTCGTCGTTTGGTATGGCTTCATTCAGCT
CCGGTTCCCAACGATCAAGGCGAGTTACATGATCCCCCATGTTGTGCAAAAAAGCGGTTAGCTCCTTCGG
TCCTCCGATCGTTGTCAGAAGTAAGTTGGCCGCAGTGTTATCACTCATGGTTATGGCAGCACTGCATAAT
TCTCTTACTGTCATGCCATCCGTAAGATGCTTTTCTGTGACTGGTGAGTACTCAACCAAGTCATTCTGAG
AATAGTGTATGCGGCGACCGAGTTGCTCTTGCCCGGCGTCAATACGGGATAATACCGCGCCACATAGCAG
AACTTTAAAAGTGCTCATCATTGGAAAACGTTCTTCGGGGCGAAAACTCTCAAGGATCTTACCGCTGTTG
AGATCCAGTTCGATGTAACCCACTCGTGCACCCAACTGATCTTCAGCATCTTTTACTTTCACCAGCGTTT
CTGGGTGAGCAAAAACAGGAAGGCAAAATGCCGCAAAAAAGGGAATAAGGGCGACACGGAAATGTTGAAT
ACTCATACTCTTCCTTTTTCAATATTATTGAAGCATTTATCAGGGTTATTGTCTCATGAGCGGATACATA
TTTGAATGTATTTAGAAAAATAAACAAATAGGGGTTCCGCGCACATTTCCCCGAAAAGTGCCACCTGATG
CGGTGTGAAATACCGCACAGATGCGTAAGGAGAAAATACCGCATCAGGAAATTGTAAGCGTTAATATTTT
GTTAAAATTCGCGTTAAATTTTTGTTAAATCAGCTCATTTTTTAACCAATAGGCCGAAATCGGCAAAATC
CCTTATAAATCAAAAGAATAGACCGAGATAGGGT
[37 nt withheld, positions 8575-8611]
AAAGAACGTGGACTCCAACGTCAAAGG
[49 nt withheld, positions 8639-8687]
T
[91 nt withheld, positions 8689-8779]
G
[124 nt withheld, positions 8781-8904]
CCATTCGCCATTCAGGCTGCGCAACTGTTGGGAAGGGCGATCGGTGCGGGCCTCTTCGCTATTACGCCAG
CTGGCGAAAGGGGGATGTGCTGCAAGGCGATTAAGTTGGGTAACGCCAGGGTTTTCCCAGTCACGACGTT
GTAAAACGACGGCCAGTGAATTGTAATACGACTCACTATA
